Addgene plasmid #111605: 33-G-X5-pEF1/V5-His
Purpose: Express human 33-G-X5 in 293T cells
Depositing lab: Timothy Springer. Depositing organization: Boston Children's Hospital. Publication: A Milieu Molecule for TGF-beta Required for Microglia Function in the Nervous System. Qin Y, Garrison BS, Ma W, Wang R, Jiang A, Li J, Mistry M, Bronson RT, Santoro D, Franco C, Robinton DA, Stevens B, Rossi DJ, Lu C, Springer TA. Cell. 2018 Jun 28;174(1):156-171.e16. doi: 10.1016/j.cell.2018.05.027. Epub 2018 Jun 14. PubMed 29909984.
Backbone
  Vector backbone: pEF1/V5-His
  Vector type: Mammalian Expression
  Selectable markers: Neomycin (select with G418)
Growth in bacteria
  Bacterial resistance: Ampicillin, 100 μg/mL
  Growth temperature: 37°C
  Growth strain: DH5alpha
  Copy number: High Copy
Gene/Insert
  Gene/Insert name: human LRRC33 and GARP chimeria (alt name: NRROS and GARP chimeria)
  Species: H. sapiens (human)
  Insert size (bp): 2000
  Entrez Gene: NRROS (a.k.a. ELLP3030, GARPL1, LRRC33, UNQ3030)
  Promoter: EF1a
  Tag / fusion protein: Flag tag (N terminal on backbone)
  Cloning method: Restriction Enzyme; 5′ cloning site BamH I (not destroyed); 3′ cloning site Nhe I (not destroyed)
  Sequencing primers: 5′ ggatccgctagcgccaccatgtggtg; 3′ ctagagcggccgctttaGGCTTTAT
Terms and licenses: Academic/Nonprofit Terms; Industry Terms: Not Available to Industry
How to cite: 33-G-X5-pEF1/V5-His was a gift from Timothy Springer (Addgene plasmid # 111605 ; http://n2t.net/addgene:111605 ; RRID:Addgene_111605)
