[The description below was written by a language model from this plasmid's Addgene catalogue record and pLannotate feature annotations shown in this document.]
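Description:
33-G-X5-pEF1/V5-His is a mammalian expression plasmid of about 8.2 kb, built on the pEF1/V5-His backbone and intended for expressing a human LRRC33 (NRROS)/GARP chimeric protein in 293T cells. It is maintained in E. coli as a high-copy plasmid through a ColE1/pUC-type origin and selected with ampicillin via the β-lactamase gene. An f1 origin is also present, a standard backbone element that permits single-stranded DNA production. For mammalian cells, a separate cassette places the neomycin phosphotransferase gene under the SV40 early promoter with an SV40 polyadenylation signal, allowing G418 selection of stable transfectants.

The expression unit is driven by the strong constitutive human EF-1α promoter, followed by a T7 promoter and terminated by the bovine growth hormone polyadenylation signal. The roughly 2 kb insert was cloned by restriction enzymes between BamHI and NheI sites and carries an N-terminal FLAG epitope immediately ahead of the coding region. The automated annotation labels the whole open reading frame as an NRROS fragment and does not resolve which segment derives from GARP, and the record does not state where the chimera's junctions lie or what "X5" denotes. A V5 tag from the backbone is annotated downstream of the insert, but whether it is translated in frame with the chimera cannot be determined from the record. The remaining small annotated fragments (lac regulatory elements, ble, CMV enhancer, SV40 small t antigen) appear to be backbone remnants.

Both LRRC33 and GARP are associated with presentation of latent TGF-β, and the linked publication describes LRRC33 as a milieu molecule for TGF-β. A domain-swap chimera of this kind would therefore suit mapping which regions of the two proteins account for their respective functions, with the FLAG tag enabling detection or immunoprecipitation.
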