Features (pLannotate 1.2.2; 22 found; start..end, strand, type, name):
    156..485     +  promoter       SV40 promoter: SV40 enhancer and early promoter
    552..1343    +  CDS            neo: KKA2_KLEPN - Also known as kan, nptII. Experimental evidence at protein level: Swiss-Prot protein existence level 1. Resistance to kanamycin, neomycin, paromomycin, ribostamycin, butirosin and gentamicin B. From Klebsiella pneumoniae.
   1369..1527    +  CDS            ble (fragment): BLE_KLEPN - Experimental evidence at protein level: Swiss-Prot protein existence level 1. Binding protein with a strong affinity to the bleomycin family of antibiotics. Binds to CL990; an antimitotic-antibiotic compound. From Klebsiella pneumoniae.
   1522..1643    +  polyA_signal   SV40 poly(A) signal: SV40 polyadenylation signal
   1716..1732    -  protein_bind   lac operator: The lac repressor binds to the lac operator to inhibit transcription in E. coli. This inhibition can be relieved by adding lactose or isopropyl-β-D-thiogalactopyranoside (IPTG). lac repressor encoded by lacI
   1740..1770    -  promoter       lac promoter: promoter for the E. coli lac operon
   1785..1806    -  protein_bind   CAP binding site: CAP binding activates transcription in the presence of cAMP. E. coli catabolite activator protein
   1819..1911    -  CDS            lacI (fragment): lac repressor; lacI; The lac repressor binds to the lac operator to inhibit transcription in E. coli. This inhibition can be relieved by adding lactose or isopropyl-β-D-thiogalactopyranoside (IPTG).
   2083..2671    -  rep_origin     ori: high-copy-number ColE1/pMB1/pBR322/pUC origin of replication
   2842..3702    -  CDS            AmpR: β-lactamase; bla; confers resistance to ampicillin, carbenicillin, and related antibiotics
   3703..3807    -  promoter       AmpR promoter: bla
   3866..3918    -  misc_feature   bom (fragment): basis of mobility region from pBR322
   4073..4091    +  enhancer       CMV enhancer (fragment): human cytomegalovirus immediate early enhancer
   4116..4182    +  CDS            small t antigen (fragment): SV40 (simian virus 40) small t antigen
   4189..5367    +  promoter       EF-1α promoter: strong constitutive promoter for human elongation factor EF-1α
   5384..5402    +  promoter       T7 promoter: promoter for bacteriophage T7 RNA polymerase
   5525..5545    +  CDS            FLAG (fragment): FLAG® epitope tag, followed by an enterokinase cleavage site
   5552..7492    +  CDS            NRROS (fragment): LRC33_HUMAN - Also known as LRRC33 From Homo sapiens (Human).
   7583..7624    +  CDS            V5 tag: epitope tag from simian virus 5
   7680..7904    +  polyA_signal   bGH poly(A) signal: bovine growth hormone polyadenylation signal
   7908..7929    +  promoter       SV40 promoter (fragment): SV40 enhancer and early promoter
   7950..142     +  rep_origin     f1 ori (across the origin) (sequence partly withheld): f1 bacteriophage origin of replication; arrow indicates direction of (+) strand synthesis
>Addgene plasmid #111605 | 33-G-X5-pEF1/V5-His | addgene full sequence | sequence record 266866 | Addgene NGS Result
TTCTTT
[37 nt withheld, positions 7-43]
ACCCTATCTCGGTCTATTCTTTTGATTTATAAGGGATTTTGCCGATTTCGGCCTATTGGTTAAAAAATGA
GCTGATTTAACAAAAATTTAACGCGAATTAATTCTGTGGAATGTGTGTCAGTTAGGGTGTGGAAAGTCCC
CAGGCTCCCCAGCAGGCAGAAGTATGCAAAGCATGCATCTCAATTAGTCAGCAACCAGGTGTGGAAAGTC
CCCAGGCTCCCCAGCAGGCAGAAGTATGCAAAGCATGCATCTCAATTAGTCAGCAACCATAGTCCCGCCC
CTAACTCCGCCCATCCCGCCCCTAACTCCGCCCAGTTCCGCCCATTCTCCGCCCCATGGCTGACTAATTT
TTTTTATTTATGCAGAGGCCGAGGCCGCCTCTGCCTCTGAGCTATTCCAGAAGTAGTGAGGAGGCTTTTT
TGGAGGCCTAGGCTTTTGCAAAAAGCTCCCGGGAGCTTGTATATCCATTTTCGGATCTGATCAAGAGACA
GGATGAGGATCGTTTCGCATGATTGAACAAGATGGATTGCACGCAGGTTCTCCGGCCGCTTGGGTGGAGA
GGCTATTCGGCTATGACTGGGCACAACAGACAATCGGCTGCTCTGATGCCGCCGTGTTCCGGCTGTCAGC
GCAGGGGCGCCCGGTTCTTTTTGTCAAGACCGACCTGTCCGGTGCCCTGAATGAACTGCAGGACGAGGCA
GCGCGGCTATCGTGGCTGGCCACGACGGGCGTTCCTTGCGCAGCTGTGCTCGACGTTGTCACTGAAGCGG
GAAGGGACTGGCTGCTATTGGGCGAAGTGCCGGGGCAGGATCTCCTGTCATCTCACCTTGCTCCTGCCGA
GAAAGTATCCATCATGGCTGATGCAATGCGGCGGCTGCATACGCTTGATCCGGCTACCTGCCCATTCGAC
CACCAAGCGAAACATCGCATCGAGCGAGCACGTACTCGGATGGAAGCCGGTCTTGTCGATCAGGATGATC
TGGACGAAGAGCATCAGGGGCTCGCGCCAGCCGAACTGTTCGCCAGGCTCAAGGCGCGCATGCCCGACGG
CGAGGATCTCGTCGTGACCCATGGCGATGCCTGCTTGCCGAATATCATGGTGGAAAATGGCCGCTTTTCT
GGATTCATCGACTGTGGCCGGCTGGGTGTGGCGGACCGCTATCAGGACATAGCGTTGGCTACCCGTGATA
TTGCTGAAGAGCTTGGCGGCGAATGGGCTGACCGCTTCCTCGTGCTTTACGGTATCGCCGCTCCCGATTC
GCAGCGCATCGCCTTCTATCGCCTTCTTGACGAGTTCTTCTGAGCGGGACTCTGGGGTTCGCGAAATGAC
CGACCAAGCGACGCCCAACCTGCCATCACGAGATTTCGATTCCACCGCCGCCTTCTATGAAAGGTTGGGC
TTCGGAATCGTTTTCCGGGACGCCGGCTGGATGATCCTCCAGCGCGGGGATCTCATGCTGGAGTTCTTCG
CCCACCCCAACTTGTTTATTGCAGCTTATAATGGTTACAAATAAAGCAATAGCATCACAAATTTCACAAA
TAAAGCATTTTTTTCACTGCATTCTAGTTGTGGTTTGTCCAAACTCATCAATGTATCTTATCATGTCTGT
ATACCGTCGACCTCTAGCTAGAGCTTGGCGTAATCATGGTCATAGCTGTTTCCTGTGTGAAATTGTTATC
CGCTCACAATTCCACACAACATACGAGCCGGAAGCATAAAGTGTAAAGCCTGGGGTGCCTAATGAGTGAG
CTAACTCACATTAATTGCGTTGCGCTCACTGCCCGCTTTCCAGTCGGGAAACCTGTCGTGCCAGCTGCAT
TAATGAATCGGCCAACGCGCGGGGAGAGGCGGTTTGCGTATTGGGCGCTCTTCCGCTTCCTCGCTCACTG
ACTCGCTGCGCTCGGTCGTTCGGCTGCGGCGAGCGGTATCAGCTCACTCAAAGGCGGTAATACGGTTATC
CACAGAATCAGGGGATAACGCAGGAAAGAACATGTGAGCAAAAGGCCAGGAACCGTAAAAAGGCCGCGTT
GCTGGCGTTTTTCCATAGGCTCCGCCCCCCTGACGAGCATCACAAAAATCGACGCTCAAGTCAGAGGTGG
CGAAACCCGACAGGACTATAAAGATACCAGGCGTTTCCCCCTGGAAGCTCCCTCGTGCGCTCTCCTGTTC
CGACCCTGCCGCTTACCGGATACCTGTCCGCCTTTCTCCCTTCGGGAAGCGTGGCGCTTTCTCATAGCTC
ACGCTGTAGGTATCTCAGTTCGGTGTAGGTCGTTCGCTCCAAGCTGGGCTGTGTGCACGAACCCCCCGTT
CAGCCCGACCGCTGCGCCTTATCCGGTAACTATCGTCTTGAGTCCAACCCGGTAAGACACGACTTATCGC
CACTGGCAGCAGCCACTGGTAACAGGATTAGCAGAGCGAGGTATGTAGGCGGTGCTACAGAGTTCTTGAA
GTGGTGGCCTAACTACGGCTACACTAGAAGAACAGTATTTGGTATCTGCGCTCTGCTGAAGCCAGTTACC
TTCGGAAAAAGAGTTGGTAGCTCTTGATCCGGCAAACAAACCACCGCTGGTAGCGGTGGTTTTTTTGTTT
GCAAGCAGCAGATTACGCGCAGAAAAAAAGGATCTCAAGAAGATCCTTTGATCTTTTCTACGGGGTCTGA
CGCTCAGTGGAACGAAAACTCACGTTAAGGGATTTTGGTCATGAGATTATCAAAAAGGATCTTCACCTAG
ATCCTTTTAAATTAAAAATGAAGTTTTAAATCAATCTAAAGTATATATGAGTAAACTTGGTCTGACAGTT
ACCAATGCTTAATCAGTGAGGCACCTATCTCAGCGATCTGTCTATTTCGTTCATCCATAGTTGCCTGACT
CCCCGTCGTGTAGATAACTACGATACGGGAGGGCTTACCATCTGGCCCCAGTGCTGCAATGATACCGCGA
GACCCACGCTCACCGGCTCCAGATTTATCAGCAATAAACCAGCCAGCCGGAAGGGCCGAGCGCAGAAGTG
GTCCTGCAACTTTATCCGCCTCCATCCAGTCTATTAATTGTTGCCGGGAAGCTAGAGTAAGTAGTTCGCC
AGTTAATAGTTTGCGCAACGTTGTTGCCATTGCTACAGGCATCGTGGTGTCACGCTCGTCGTTTGGTATG
GCTTCATTCAGCTCCGGTTCCCAACGATCAAGGCGAGTTACATGATCCCCCATGTTGTGCAAAAAAGCGG
TTAGCTCCTTCGGTCCTCCGATCGTTGTCAGAAGTAAGTTGGCCGCAGTGTTATCACTCATGGTTATGGC
AGCACTGCATAATTCTCTTACTGTCATGCCATCCGTAAGATGCTTTTCTGTGACTGGTGAGTACTCAACC
AAGTCATTCTGAGAATAGTGTATGCGGCGACCGAGTTGCTCTTGCCCGGCGTCAATACGGGATAATACCG
CGCCACATAGCAGAACTTTAAAAGTGCTCATCATTGGAAAACGTTCTTCGGGGCGAAAACTCTCAAGGAT
CTTACCGCTGTTGAGATCCAGTTCGATGTAACCCACTCGTGCACCCAACTGATCTTCAGCATCTTTTACT
TTCACCAGCGTTTCTGGGTGAGCAAAAACAGGAAGGCAAAATGCCGCAAAAAAGGGAATAAGGGCGACAC
GGAAATGTTGAATACTCATACTCTTCCTTTTTCAATATTATTGAAGCATTTATCAGGGTTATTGTCTCAT
GAGCGGATACATATTTGAATGTATTTAGAAAAATAAACAAATAGGGGTTCCGCGCACATTTCCCCGAAAA
GTGCCACCTGACGTCGACGGATCGGGAGATCTCCCGATCCCCTATGGTGCACTCTCAGTACAATCTGCTC
TGATGCCGCATAGTTAAGCCAGTATCTGCTCCCTGCTTGTGTGTTGGAGGTCGCTGAGTAGTGCGCGAGC
AAAATTTAAGCTACAACAAGGCAAGGCTTGACCGACAATTGCATGAAGAATCTGCTTAGGGTTAGGCGTT
TTGCGCTGCTTCGCGATGTACGGGCCAGATATACGCGTTGACATTGATTATTGACTAGGCTTTTGCAAAA
AGCTTTGCAAAGATGGATAAAGTTTTAAACAGAGAGGAATCTTTGCAGCTAATGGACCTTCTAGGTCTTG
AAAGGAGTGGGAATTGGCTCCGGTGCCCGTCAGTGGGCAGAGCGCACATCGCCCACAGTCCCCGAGAAGT
TGGGGGGAGGGGTCGGCAATTGAACCGGTGCCTAGAGAAGGTGGCGCGGGGTAAACTGGGAAAGTGATGT
CGTGTACTGGCTCCGCCTTTTTCCCGAGGGTGGGGGAGAACCGTATATAAGTGCAGTAGTCGCCGTGAAC
GTTCTTTTTCGCAACGGGTTTGCCGCCAGAACACAGGTAAGTGCCGTGTGTGGTTCCCGCGGGCCTGGCC
TCTTTACGGGTTATGGCCCTTGCGTGCCTTGAATTACTTCCACCTGGCTGCAGTACGTGATTCTTGATCC
CGAGCTTCGGGTTGGAAGTGGGTGGGAGAGTTCGAGGCCTTGCGCTTAAGGAGCCCCTTCGCCTCGTGCT
TGAGTTGAGGCCTGGCCTGGGCGCTGGGGCCGCCGCGTGCGAATCTGGTGGCACCTTCGCGCCTGTCTCG
CTGCTTTCGATAAGTCTCTAGCCATTTAAAATTTTTGATGACCTGCTGCGACGCTTTTTTTCTGGCAAGA
TAGTCTTGTAAATGCGGGCCAAGATCTGCACACTGGTATTTCGGTTTTTGGGGCCGCGGGCGGCGACGGG
GCCCGTGCGTCCCAGCGCACATGTTCGGCGAGGCGGGGCCTGCGAGCGCGGCCACCGAGAATCGGACGGG
GGTAGTCTCAAGCTGGCCGGCCTGCTCTGGTGCCTGGCCTCGCGCCGCCGTGTATCGCCCCGCCCTGGGC
GGCAAGGCTGGCCCGGTCGGCACCAGTTGCGTGAGCGGAAAGATGGCCGCTTCCCGGCCCTGCTGCAGGG
AGCTCAAAATGGAGGACGCGGCGCTCGGGAGAGCGGGCGGGTGAGTCACCCACACAAAGGAAAAGGGCCT
TTCCGTCCTCAGCCGTCGCTTCATGTGACTCCACGGAGTACCGGGCGCCGTCCAGGCACCTCGATTAGTT
CTCGAGCTTTTGGAGTACGTCGTCTTTAGGTTGGGGGGAGGGGTTTTATGCGATGGAGTTTCCCCACACT
GAGTGGGTGGAGACTGAAGTTAGGCCAGCTTGGCACTTGATGTAATTCTCCTTGGAATTTGCCCTTTTTG
AGTTTGGATCTTGGTTCATTCTCAAGCCTCAGACAGTGGTTCAAAGTTTTTTTCTTCCATTTCAGGTGTC
GTGAGGAATTAGCTTGGTACTAATACGACTCACTATAGGGAGACCCAAGCTGGCTAGGTAAGCTTGGTAC
CGAGCTCGGATCCGCTAGCGCCACCATGTGGTGGCGCCTGTGGTGGCTGCTGCTGCTGCTGCTGCTGCTG
TGGCCCATGGTGTGGGCCGACTACAAGGACGACGACGACAAGCTCGACTGGAGGAACAGAAGCGGAACAG
CCACAGCAGCCTCCCAAGGAGTCTGCAAGTTGGTGGGTGGAGCCGCTGACTGCCGAGGGCAGAGCCTCGC
TTCGGTGCCCAGCAGCCTCCCGCCCCACGCCCGGATGCTCACCCTGGATGCCAACCCTCTCAAGACCCTG
TGGAATCACTCCCTCCAGCCTTACCCTCTCCTGGAGAGCCTCAGCCTGCACAGCTGCCACCTGGAGCGCA
TCAGCCGCGGCGCCTTCCAGGAGCAAGGTCACCTGCGCAGCCTGGTACTGGGGGACAACTGCCTCTCAGA
GAACTACGAAGAGACGGCAGCCGCCCTCCACGCCCTGCCGGGCCTGCGGAGGCTGGACTTGTCAGGAAAC
GCCCTGACGGAGGACATGGCAGCGCTCATGCTCCAGAACCTCTCCTCGCTGCGGTCCGTGTCCCTGGCGG
GGAACACCATCATGCGGCTGGACGACTCCGTCTTCGAGGGCCTGGAGCGTCTCCGGGAGCTGGATCTGCA
GAGGAACTACATCTTCGAGATCGAGGGCGGCGCTTTCGACGGCCTGGCTGAGCTGAGGCACCTCAACCTG
GCCTTCAACAACCTCCCCTGCATCGTGGACTTCGGGCTCACGCGGCTGCGGGTCCTCAACGTCAGCTACA
ACGTCCTGGAGTGGTTCCTCGCGACCGGGGGAGAGGCTGCCTTCGAGCTGGAGACGCTGGACCTGTCTCA
CAACCAGCTGCTGTTCTTCCCGCTGCTGCCCCAGTACAGCAAGTTGCGGACCCTCCTGCTGCGCGACAAC
AACATGGGCTTCTACCGGGACCTGTACAACACCTCGTCGCCGAGGGAGATGGTGGCCCAGTTCCTCCTCG
TGGACGGCAACGTGACCAACATCACCACCGTCAGCCTCTGGGAAGAATTCTCCTCCAGCGACCTCGCAGA
TCTCCGCTTCCTGGACATGAGCCAGAACCAGTTCCAGTACCTGCCAGACGGCTTCCTGAGGAAAATGCCT
TCCCTCTCCCACCTGAACCTCCACCAGAATTGCCTGATGACGCTTCACATTCGGGAGCACGAGCCCCCCG
GAGCGCTCACCGAGCTGGACCTGAGCCACAACCAGCTGTCGGAGCTGCACCTGGCTCCGGGGCTGGCCAG
CTGCCTGGGCAGCCTGCGCTTGTTCAACCTGAGCTCCAACCAGCTCCTGGGCGTCCCCCCTGGCCTCTTC
GCCAATGCTAGGAACATCACTACACTTGACATGAGCCACAATCAGATCTCACTTTGTCCCCTGCCAGCTG
CCTCGGACCGGGTGGGCCCCCCTAGCTGTGTGGATTTCAGGAATATGGCATCTTTAAGGAGCCTGTCTCT
GGAGGGCTGTGGCCTGGGGGCATTGCCAGACTGCCCATTCCAAGGGACCTCCCTGACCTACTTAGACCTC
TCAAGCAACTGGGGGGTTCTGAATGGGAGCCTCGCCCCACTCCAGGATGTTGCCCCCATGTTACAGGTCC
TGTCTCTCAGGAACATGGGCCTCCACTCCAGCTTTATGGCGTTGGACTTCTCTGGGTTTGGGAATCTCAG
GGACTTAGATCTGTCGGGGAATTGCTTGACCACCTTCCCAAGGTTTGGGGGCAGCCTGGCCCTGGAGACC
CTGGATCTCCGTAGAAACTCGCTCACAGCCCTTCCCCAGAAGGCTGTGTCTGAGCAGCTCTCGAGAGGTC
TGCGGACCATCTACCTCAGTCAGAATCCATATGACTGCTGTGGGGTGGATGGCTGGGGGGCCCTGCAGCA
TGGGCAGACGGTGGCCGACTGGGCCATGGTCACCTGCAACCTCTCCTCCAAGATCATCCGCGTGACGGAG
CTGCCCGGAGGTGTGCCTCGGGACTGCAAGTGGGGCGGACTGAAGAACATCAACCTCATCATCATCCTCA
CCTTCATACTGGTCTCTGCCATCCTCCTCACCACGCTGGCCGCCTGCTGCTGCGTCCGCCGGCAGAAGTT
TAACCAACAGTATAAAGCCTAAAGCGGCCGCTCTAGAGGGCCCTTCGAAGGTAAGCCTATCCCTAACCCT
CTCCTCGGTCTCGATTCTACGCGTACCGGTCATCATCACCATCACCATTGAGTTTAAACCCGCTGATCAG
CCTCGACTGTGCCTTCTAGTTGCCAGCCATCTGTTGTTTGCCCCTCCCCCGTGCCTTCCTTGACCCTGGA
AGGTGCCACTCCCACTGTCCTTTCCTAATAAAATGAGGAAATTGCATCGCATTGTCTGAGTAGGTGTCAT
TCTATTCTGGGGGGTGGGGTGGGGCAGGACAGCAAGGGGGAGGATTGGGAAGACAATAGCAGGCATGCTG
GGGATGCGGTGGGCTCTATGGCTTCTGAGGCGGAAAGAACCAGCTGGGGCTCTAGGGGGTATCCCC
[124 nt withheld, positions 7950-8073]
C
[91 nt withheld, positions 8075-8165]
A
[49 nt withheld, positions 8167-8215]
CCTTTGACGTTGGAGTCCACG
